Addgene plasmid #172320: pcDNA3.3-SARS2-B.1.617.2
Purpose: expressing SARS-CoV-2 B.1.617.2 spike protein (delta strain) for pseudovirus production.
Depositing lab: David Nemazee. Depositing organization: Scripps California (The Scripps Research Institute). Publication: Bispecific antibodies targeting distinct regions of the spike protein potently neutralize SARS-CoV-2 variants of concern. Cho H, Gonzales-Wartz KK, Huang D, Yuan M, Peterson M, Liang J, Beutler N, Torres JL, Cong Y, Postnikova E, Bangaru S, Talana CA, Shi W, Yang ES, Zhang Y, Leung K, Wang L, Peng L, Skinner J, Li S, Wu NC, Liu H, Dacon C, Moyer T, Cohen M, Zhao M, Lee FE, Weinberg RS, Douagi I, Gross R, Schmaljohn C, Pegu A, Mascola JR, Holbrook M, Nemazee D, Rogers TF, Ward AB, Wilson IA, Crompton PD, Tan J. Sci Transl Med. 2021 Oct 20;13(616):eabj5413. doi: 10.1126/scitranslmed.abj5413. Epub 2021 Oct 20. PubMed 34519517.
Backbone
  Vector backbone: pcDNA3.3
  Backbone size w/o insert (bp): 5500
  Total vector size (bp): 9200
  Vector type: Mammalian Expression
Growth in bacteria
  Bacterial resistance: Ampicillin, 100 μg/mL
  Growth temperature: 37°C
  Growth strain: DH5alpha
  Copy number: High Copy
Gene/Insert
  Gene/Insert name: Spike of B.1.617.2 strain
  Species: SARS-CoV-2
  Insert size (bp): 3800
  Mutation: T19R, 156G, 157-158del, L452R, T478K, D614G, P681R, D950N, c-terminal 18aa deletion
  GenBank ID: 43740568
  Entrez Gene: S (a.k.a. GU280_gp02, spike glycoprotein)
  Promoter: CMV-F
  Cloning method: Restriction Enzyme; 5′ cloning site BamHI (not destroyed); 3′ cloning site XhoI (not destroyed)
  Sequencing primers: 5′ CMV-F; 3′ TK pA-R
Terms and licenses: Academic/Nonprofit Terms; Industry Terms: Not Available to Industry
How to cite: pcDNA3.3-SARS2-B.1.617.2 was a gift from David Nemazee (Addgene plasmid # 172320 ; http://n2t.net/addgene:172320 ; RRID:Addgene_172320)
