[The description below was written by a language model from this plasmid's Addgene catalogue record and pLannotate feature annotations shown in this document.]
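Description:
pcDNA3.3-SARS2-B.1.617.2 is a mammalian expression plasmid of about 9.2 kb, built on the pcDNA3.3 backbone, that encodes the spike glycoprotein of the SARS-CoV-2 B.1.617.2 (Delta) lineage. It is propagated in E. coli as a high-copy plasmid through a ColE1/pUC-type origin and selected with ampicillin via the β-lactamase gene. The backbone also carries an f1 phage origin and a cassette in which the SV40 enhancer/early promoter drives the neomycin phosphotransferase gene, followed by an SV40 polyadenylation signal. This cassette would allow G418 selection in mammalian cells, although the stated use does not depend on it. Short fragments annotated as ble, lacI, bGH poly(A) and bom, together with the lac promoter/operator region, appear to be backbone remnants rather than functional parts of the design.

The roughly 3.8 kb spike open reading frame was inserted between BamHI and XhoI sites, both retained. It lies downstream of the human cytomegalovirus immediate-early enhancer and promoter and upstream of the herpes simplex virus thymidine kinase polyadenylation signal, giving strong constitutive expression in transfected mammalian cells. Relative to the reference spike, the record lists T19R, a change to glycine at position 156 with deletion of residues 157–158, L452R, T478K, D614G, P681R and D950N. The final 18 amino acids of the cytoplasmic tail are also deleted, a truncation commonly used to improve spike incorporation into pseudotyped particles. No epitope tag or reporter is annotated. The plasmid is intended to supply the Delta spike as the envelope protein for pseudovirus production, for example in assays measuring antibody neutralization of variants of concern.
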