Features (pLannotate 1.2.2; 18 found; start..end, strand, type, name):
      8..387     +  enhancer       CMV enhancer: human cytomegalovirus immediate early enhancer
    388..591     +  promoter       CMV promoter: human cytomegalovirus (CMV) immediate early promoter
    718..4476    +  CDS            S (sequence partly withheld): SPIKE_SARS2 - Experimental evidence at protein level: Swiss-Prot protein existence level 1. [Spike glycoprotein]: May down-regulate host tetherin (BST2) by lysosomal degradation, thereby counteracting its antiviral activity. From Severe acute respiratory syndrome coronavirus 2 (2019-nCoV) (SARS-CoV-2).
   4588..4636    +  polyA_signal   HSV TK poly(A) signal: herpes simplex virus thymidine kinase polyadenylation signal (Cole and Stacy, 1985)
   4727..4743    -  polyA_signal   bGH poly(A) signal (fragment): bovine growth hormone polyadenylation signal
   4838..5266    +  rep_origin     f1 ori (sequence partly withheld): f1 bacteriophage origin of replication; arrow indicates direction of (+) strand synthesis
   5280..5609    +  promoter       SV40 promoter: SV40 enhancer and early promoter
   5676..6467    +  CDS            neo: KKA2_KLEPN - Also known as kan, nptII. Experimental evidence at protein level: Swiss-Prot protein existence level 1. Resistance to kanamycin, neomycin, paromomycin, ribostamycin, butirosin and gentamicin B. From Klebsiella pneumoniae.
   6493..6651    +  CDS            ble (fragment): BLE_KLEPN - Experimental evidence at protein level: Swiss-Prot protein existence level 1. Binding protein with a strong affinity to the bleomycin family of antibiotics. Binds to CL990; an antimitotic-antibiotic compound. From Klebsiella pneumoniae.
   6646..6767    +  polyA_signal   SV40 poly(A) signal: SV40 polyadenylation signal
   6840..6856    -  protein_bind   lac operator: The lac repressor binds to the lac operator to inhibit transcription in E. coli. This inhibition can be relieved by adding lactose or isopropyl-β-D-thiogalactopyranoside (IPTG). lac repressor encoded by lacI
   6864..6894    -  promoter       lac promoter: promoter for the E. coli lac operon
   6909..6930    -  protein_bind   CAP binding site: CAP binding activates transcription in the presence of cAMP. E. coli catabolite activator protein
   6943..7035    -  CDS            lacI (fragment): lac repressor; lacI; The lac repressor binds to the lac operator to inhibit transcription in E. coli. This inhibition can be relieved by adding lactose or isopropyl-β-D-thiogalactopyranoside (IPTG).
   7218..7806    -  rep_origin     ori: high-copy-number ColE1/pMB1/pBR322/pUC origin of replication
   7977..8837    -  CDS            AmpR: β-lactamase; bla; confers resistance to ampicillin, carbenicillin, and related antibiotics
   8838..8942    -  promoter       AmpR promoter: bla
   9001..9053    -  misc_feature   bom (fragment): basis of mobility region from pBR322
>Addgene plasmid #172320 | pcDNA3.3-SARS2-B.1.617.2 | addgene full sequence | sequence record 337149 | Addgene NGS Result
ACGCGTTGACATTGATTATTGACTAGTTATTAATAGTAATCAATTACGGGGTCATTAGTTCATAGCCCAT
ATATGGAGTTCCGCGTTACATAACTTACGGTAAATGGCCCGCCTGGCTGACCGCCCAACGACCCCCGCCC
ATTGACGTCAATAATGACGTATGTTCCCATAGTAACGCCAATAGGGACTTTCCATTGACGTCAATGGGTG
GAGTATTTACGGTAAACTGCCCACTTGGCAGTACATCAAGTGTATCATATGCCAAGTACGCCCCCTATTG
ACGTCAATGACGGTAAATGGCCCGCCTGGCATTATGCCCAGTACATGACCTTATGGGACTTTCCTACTTG
GCAGTACATCTACGTATTAGTCATCGCTATTACCATGGTGATGCGGTTTTGGCAGTACATCAATGGGCGT
GGATAGCGGTTTGACTCACGGGGATTTCCAAGTCTCCACCCCATTGACGTCAATGGGAGTTTGTTTTGGC
ACCAAAATCAACGGGACTTTCCAAAATGTCGTAACAACTCCGCCCCATTGACGCAAATGGGCGGTAGGCG
TGTACGGTGGGAGGTCTATATAAGCAGAGCTCGTTTAGTGAACCGTCAGATCGCCTGGAGACGCCATCCA
CGCTGTTTTGACCTCCATAGAAGACACCGGGACCGATCCAGCCTCCGGACTGAGCTCCTTAAGGTTAACT
CTAGAGAATTCGGATCCATGTTTGTGTTCCTGGTGCTGCTGCCACTGGTGTCCAGCCAGTGTGTGAACCT
GAGGACCAGGACCCAACTTCCTCCTGCCTACACCAACTCCTTCACCAGGGGAGTCTACTACCCTGACAAG
GTGTTCAGGTCCTCTGTGCTGCACAGCACCCAGGACCTGTTCCTGCCATTCTTCAGCAATGTGACCTGGT
TCCATGCCATCCATGTGTCTGGCACCAATGGCACCAAGAGGTTTGACAACCCTGTGCTGCCATTCAATGA
TGGAGTCTACTTTGCCAGCACAGAGAAGAGCAACATCATCAGGGGCTGGATTTTTGGCACCACCCTGGAC
AGCAAGACCCAGTCCCTGCTGATTGTGAACAATGCCACCAATGTGGTGATTAAGGTGTGTGAGTTCCAGT
TCTGTAATGACCCATTCCTGGGAGTCTACTACCACAAGAACAACAAGTCCTGGATGGAGTCTGGGGTCTA
CTCCTCTGCCAACAACTGTACCTTTGAATATGTGAGCCAACCATTCCTGATGGACTTGGAGGGCAAGCAG
GGCAACTTCAAGAACCTGAGGGAGTTTGTGTTCAAGAACATTGATGGCTACTTCAAGATTTACAGCAAAC
ACACACCAATCAACCTGGTGAGGGACCTGCCACAGGGCTTCTCTGCCTTGGAACCACTGGTGGACCTGCC
AATTGGCATCAACATCACCAGGTTCCAGACCCTGCTGGCTCTGCACAGGTCCTACCTGACACCTGGAGAC
TCCTCCTCTGGCTGGACAGCAGGAGCAGCAGCCTACTATGTGGGCTACCTCCAACCAAGGACCTTCCTGC
TGAAATACAATGAGAATGGCACCATCACAGATGCTGTGGACTGTGCCCTGGACCCACTGTCTGAGACCAA
GTGTACCCTGAAATCCTTCACAGTGGAGAAGGGCATCTACCAGACCAGCAACTTCAGG
[654 nt withheld, positions 1669-2322]
TGTGTGAACTTCAACTTCAATGGACTGACAGGCACAGGAGTGCTGACAGAGAGCAACAAGAAGTTCCTGC
CATTCCAACAGTTTGGCAGGGACATTGCTGACACCACAGATGCTGTGAGGGACCCACAGACCTTGGAGAT
TCTGGACATCACACCATGTTCCTTTGGAGGAGTGTCTGTGATTACACCTGGCACCAACACCAGCAACCAG
GTGGCTGTGCTCTACCAGGGTGTGAACTGTACTGAGGTGCCTGTGGCTATCCATGCTGACCAACTTACAC
CAACCTGGAGGGTCTACAGCACAGGCAGCAATGTGTTCCAGACCAGGGCTGGCTGTCTGATTGGAGCAGA
GCATGTGAACAACTCCTATGAGTGTGACATCCCAATTGGAGCAGGCATCTGTGCCTCCTACCAGACCCAG
ACCAACAGCAGAAGGAGGGCAAGGTCTGTGGCAAGCCAGAGCATCATTGCCTACACAATGAGTCTGGGAG
CAGAGAACTCTGTGGCTTACAGCAACAACAGCATTGCCATCCCAACCAACTTCACCATCTCTGTGACCAC
AGAGATTCTGCCTGTGAGTATGACCAAGACCTCTGTGGACTGTACAATGTATATCTGTGGAGACAGCACA
GAGTGTAGCAACCTGCTGCTCCAATATGGCTCCTTCTGTACCCAACTTAACAGGGCTCTGACAGGCATTG
CTGTGGAACAGGACAAGAACACCCAGGAGGTGTTTGCCCAGGTGAAGCAGATTTACAAGACACCTCCAAT
CAAGGACTTTGGAGGCTTCAACTTCAGCCAGATTCTGCCTGACCCAAGCAAGCCAAGCAAGAGGTCCTTC
ATTGAGGACCTGCTGTTCAACAAGGTGACCCTGGCTGATGCTGGCTTCATCAAGCAATATGGAGACTGTC
TGGGAGACATTGCTGCCAGGGACCTGATTTGTGCCCAGAAGTTCAATGGACTGACAGTGCTGCCTCCACT
GCTGACAGATGAGATGATTGCCCAATACACCTCTGCCCTGCTGGCTGGCACCATCACCTCTGGCTGGACC
TTTGGAGCAGGAGCAGCCCTCCAAATCCCATTTGCTATGCAGATGGCTTACAGGTTCAATGGCATTGGAG
TGACCCAGAATGTGCTCTATGAGAACCAGAAACTGATTGCCAACCAGTTCAACTCTGCCATTGGCAAGAT
TCAGGACTCCCTGTCCAGCACAGCCTCTGCCCTGGGCAAACTCCAAAATGTGGTGAACCAGAATGCCCAG
GCTCTGAACACCCTGGTGAAGCAACTTTCCAGCAACTTTGGAGCCATCTCCTCTGTGCTGAATGACATCC
TGAGCAGACTGGACAAGGTGGAGGCTGAGGTCCAGATTGACAGACTGATTACAGGCAGACTCCAATCCCT
CCAAACCTATGTGACCCAACAACTTATCAGGGCTGCTGAGATTAGGGCATCTGCCAACCTGGCTGCCACC
AAGATGAGTGAGTGTGTGCTGGGACAAAGCAAGAGGGTGGACTTCTGTGGCAAGGGCTACCACCTGATGA
GTTTTCCACAGTCTGCCCCTCATGGAGTGGTGTTCCTGCATGTGACCTATGTGCCTGCCCAGGAGAAGAA
CTTCACCACAGCCCCTGCCATCTGCCATGATGGCAAGGCTCACTTTCCAAGGGAGGGAGTGTTTGTGAGC
AATGGCACCCACTGGTTTGTGACCCAGAGGAACTTCTATGAACCACAGATTATCACCACAGACAACACCT
TTGTGTCTGGCAACTGTGATGTGGTGATTGGCATTGTGAACAACACAGTCTATGACCCACTCCAACCTGA
ACTGGACTCCTTCAAGGAGGAACTGGACAAATACTTCAAGAACCACACCAGCCCTGATGTGGACCTGGGA
GACATCTCTGGCATCAATGCCTCTGTGGTGAACATCCAGAAGGAGATTGACAGACTGAATGAGGTGGCTA
AGAACCTGAATGAGTCCCTGATTGACCTCCAAGAACTGGGCAAATATGAACAATACATCAAGTGGCCATG
GTACATCTGGCTGGGCTTCATTGCTGGACTGATTGCCATTGTGATGGTGACCATAATGCTGTGTTGTATG
ACCTCCTGTTGTTCCTGTCTGAAAGGCTGTTGTTCCTGTGGCTCCTGTTGTAAGTGACTCGAGCCATGGA
AGCTTGATATCTAACTGACTGAACCGGTGGTACCAAACGGGGGAGGCTAACTGAAACACGGAAGGAGACA
ATACCGGAAGGAACCCGCGCTATGACGGCAATAAAAAGACAGAATAAAACGCACGGGTGTTGGGTCGTTT
GTTCATAAACGCGGGGTTCGGTCCCAGGGCTGGCACTCTGTCGATACCCCACCGAGACCCCATTGGGGCC
AATACGCCCGCGTTTCTTCCTTTTCCCCACCCCACCCCCCAAGTTCGGGTGAAGGCCCAGGGCTCGCAGC
CAACGTCGGGGCGGCAGGCCCTGCCATAGCAGATCTGCGCAGCTGGGGCTCTAGGGGGTATCCCC
[124 nt withheld, positions 4838-4961]
C
[91 nt withheld, positions 4963-5053]
A
[49 nt withheld, positions 5055-5103]
CCTTTGACGTTGGAGTCCACGTTCTTT
[37 nt withheld, positions 5131-5167]
ACCCTATCTCGGTCTATTCTTTTGATTTATAAGGGATTTTGCCGATTTCGGCCTATTGGTTAAAAAATGA
GCTGATTTAACAAAAATTTAACGCGAATTAATTCTGTGGAATGTGTGTCAGTTAGGGTGTGGAAAGTCCC
CAGGCTCCCCAGCAGGCAGAAGTATGCAAAGCATGCATCTCAATTAGTCAGCAACCAGGTGTGGAAAGTC
CCCAGGCTCCCCAGCAGGCAGAAGTATGCAAAGCATGCATCTCAATTAGTCAGCAACCATAGTCCCGCCC
CTAACTCCGCCCATCCCGCCCCTAACTCCGCCCAGTTCCGCCCATTCTCCGCCCCATGGCTGACTAATTT
TTTTTATTTATGCAGAGGCCGAGGCCGCCTCTGCCTCTGAGCTATTCCAGAAGTAGTGAGGAGGCTTTTT
TGGAGGCCTAGGCTTTTGCAAAAAGCTCCCGGGAGCTTGTATATCCATTTTCGGATCTGATCAAGAGACA
GGATGAGGATCGTTTCGCATGATTGAACAAGATGGATTGCACGCAGGTTCTCCGGCCGCTTGGGTGGAGA
GGCTATTCGGCTATGACTGGGCACAACAGACAATCGGCTGCTCTGATGCCGCCGTGTTCCGGCTGTCAGC
GCAGGGGCGCCCGGTTCTTTTTGTCAAGACCGACCTGTCCGGTGCCCTGAATGAACTGCAGGACGAGGCA
GCGCGGCTATCGTGGCTGGCCACGACGGGCGTTCCTTGCGCAGCTGTGCTCGACGTTGTCACTGAAGCGG
GAAGGGACTGGCTGCTATTGGGCGAAGTGCCGGGGCAGGATCTCCTGTCATCTCACCTTGCTCCTGCCGA
GAAAGTATCCATCATGGCTGATGCAATGCGGCGGCTGCATACGCTTGATCCGGCTACCTGCCCATTCGAC
CACCAAGCGAAACATCGCATCGAGCGAGCACGTACTCGGATGGAAGCCGGTCTTGTCGATCAGGATGATC
TGGACGAAGAGCATCAGGGGCTCGCGCCAGCCGAACTGTTCGCCAGGCTCAAGGCGCGCATGCCCGACGG
CGAGGATCTCGTCGTGACCCATGGCGATGCCTGCTTGCCGAATATCATGGTGGAAAATGGCCGCTTTTCT
GGATTCATCGACTGTGGCCGGCTGGGTGTGGCGGACCGCTATCAGGACATAGCGTTGGCTACCCGTGATA
TTGCTGAAGAGCTTGGCGGCGAATGGGCTGACCGCTTCCTCGTGCTTTACGGTATCGCCGCTCCCGATTC
GCAGCGCATCGCCTTCTATCGCCTTCTTGACGAGTTCTTCTGAGCGGGACTCTGGGGTTCGCGAAATGAC
CGACCAAGCGACGCCCAACCTGCCATCACGAGATTTCGATTCCACCGCCGCCTTCTATGAAAGGTTGGGC
TTCGGAATCGTTTTCCGGGACGCCGGCTGGATGATCCTCCAGCGCGGGGATCTCATGCTGGAGTTCTTCG
CCCACCCCAACTTGTTTATTGCAGCTTATAATGGTTACAAATAAAGCAATAGCATCACAAATTTCACAAA
TAAAGCATTTTTTTCACTGCATTCTAGTTGTGGTTTGTCCAAACTCATCAATGTATCTTATCATGTCTGT
ATACCGTCGACCTCTAGCTAGAGCTTGGCGTAATCATGGTCATAGCTGTTTCCTGTGTGAAATTGTTATC
CGCTCACAATTCCACACAACATACGAGCCGGAAGCATAAAGTGTAAAGCCTGGGGTGCCTAATGAGTGAG
CTAACTCACATTAATTGCGTTGCGCTCACTGCCCGCTTTCCAGTCGGGAAACCTGTCGTGCCAGCTGCAT
TAATGAATCGGCCAACGCGCGGGGAGAGGCGGTTTGCGTATTGGGCGCTCTTCCGCTTCCTCGCTCACTG
ACTCGCTGCGCTCGGTCGTTCGGCTGCGGCGAGCGGTATCAGCTCACTCAAAGGCGGTAATACGGTTATC
CACAGAATCAGGGGATAACGCAGGAAAGAACATGTGAGCAAAAGGCCAGCAAAAGGCCAGGAACCGTAAA
AAGGCCGCGTTGCTGGCGTTTTTCCATAGGCTCCGCCCCCCTGACGAGCATCACAAAAATCGACGCTCAA
GTCAGAGGTGGCGAAACCCGACAGGACTATAAAGATACCAGGCGTTTCCCCCTGGAAGCTCCCTCGTGCG
CTCTCCTGTTCCGACCCTGCCGCTTACCGGATACCTGTCCGCCTTTCTCCCTTCGGGAAGCGTGGCGCTT
TCTCATAGCTCACGCTGTAGGTATCTCAGTTCGGTGTAGGTCGTTCGCTCCAAGCTGGGCTGTGTGCACG
AACCCCCCGTTCAGCCCGACCGCTGCGCCTTATCCGGTAACTATCGTCTTGAGTCCAACCCGGTAAGACA
CGACTTATCGCCACTGGCAGCAGCCACTGGTAACAGGATTAGCAGAGCGAGGTATGTAGGCGGTGCTACA
GAGTTCTTGAAGTGGTGGCCTAACTACGGCTACACTAGAAGAACAGTATTTGGTATCTGCGCTCTGCTGA
AGCCAGTTACCTTCGGAAAAAGAGTTGGTAGCTCTTGATCCGGCAAACAAACCACCGCTGGTAGCGGTGG
TTTTTTTGTTTGCAAGCAGCAGATTACGCGCAGAAAAAAAGGATCTCAAGAAGATCCTTTGATCTTTTCT
ACGGGGTCTGACGCTCAGTGGAACGAAAACTCACGTTAAGGGATTTTGGTCATGAGATTATCAAAAAGGA
TCTTCACCTAGATCCTTTTAAATTAAAAATGAAGTTTTAAATCAATCTAAAGTATATATGAGTAAACTTG
GTCTGACAGTTACCAATGCTTAATCAGTGAGGCACCTATCTCAGCGATCTGTCTATTTCGTTCATCCATA
GTTGCCTGACTCCCCGTCGTGTAGATAACTACGATACGGGAGGGCTTACCATCTGGCCCCAGTGCTGCAA
TGATACCGCGAGACCCACGCTCACCGGCTCCAGATTTATCAGCAATAAACCAGCCAGCCGGAAGGGCCGA
GCGCAGAAGTGGTCCTGCAACTTTATCCGCCTCCATCCAGTCTATTAATTGTTGCCGGGAAGCTAGAGTA
AGTAGTTCGCCAGTTAATAGTTTGCGCAACGTTGTTGCCATTGCTACAGGCATCGTGGTGTCACGCTCGT
CGTTTGGTATGGCTTCATTCAGCTCCGGTTCCCAACGATCAAGGCGAGTTACATGATCCCCCATGTTGTG
CAAAAAAGCGGTTAGCTCCTTCGGTCCTCCGATCGTTGTCAGAAGTAAGTTGGCCGCAGTGTTATCACTC
ATGGTTATGGCAGCACTGCATAATTCTCTTACTGTCATGCCATCCGTAAGATGCTTTTCTGTGACTGGTG
AGTACTCAACCAAGTCATTCTGAGAATAGTGTATGCGGCGACCGAGTTGCTCTTGCCCGGCGTCAATACG
GGATAATACCGCGCCACATAGCAGAACTTTAAAAGTGCTCATCATTGGAAAACGTTCTTCGGGGCGAAAA
CTCTCAAGGATCTTACCGCTGTTGAGATCCAGTTCGATGTAACCCACTCGTGCACCCAACTGATCTTCAG
CATCTTTTACTTTCACCAGCGTTTCTGGGTGAGCAAAAACAGGAAGGCAAAATGCCGCAAAAAAGGGAAT
AAGGGCGACACGGAAATGTTGAATACTCATACTCTTCCTTTTTCAATATTATTGAAGCATTTATCAGGGT
TATTGTCTCATGAGCGGATACATATTTGAATGTATTTAGAAAAATAAACAAATAGGGGTTCCGCGCACAT
TTCCCCGAAAAGTGCCACCTGACGTCGACGGATCGGGAGATCTCCCGATCCCCTATGGTGCACTCTCAGT
ACAATCTGCTCTGATGCCGCATAGTTAAGCCAGTATCTGCTCCCTGCTTGTGTGTTGGAGGTCGCTGAGT
AGTGCGCGAGCAAAATTTAAGCTACAACAAGGCAAGGCTTGACCGACAATTGCATGAAGAATCTGCTTAG
GGTTAGGCGTTTTGCGCTGCTTCGCGATGTACGGGCCAGATAT
