>Addgene plasmid #172320 | pcDNA3.3-SARS2-B.1.617.2 | depositor partial sequence | sequence record 334178 | Spike
ATGTTTGTGTTCCTGGTGCTGCTGCCACTGGTGTCCAGCCAGTGTGTGAACCTGAGGACCAGGACCCAAC
TTCCTCCTGCCTACACCAACTCCTTCACCAGGGGAGTCTACTACCCTGACAAGGTGTTCAGGTCCTCTGT
GCTGCACAGCACCCAGGACCTGTTCCTGCCATTCTTCAGCAATGTGACCTGGTTCCATGCCATCCATGTG
TCTGGCACCAATGGCACCAAGAGGTTTGACAACCCTGTGCTGCCATTCAATGATGGAGTCTACTTTGCCA
GCACAGAGAAGAGCAACATCATCAGGGGCTGGATTTTTGGCACCACCCTGGACAGCAAGACCCAGTCCCT
GCTGATTGTGAACAATGCCACCAATGTGGTGATTAAGGTGTGTGAGTTCCAGTTCTGTAATGACCCATTC
CTGGGAGTCTACTACCACAAGAACAACAAGTCCTGGATGGAGTCTGGGGTCTACTCCTCTGCCAACAACT
GTACCTTTGAATATGTGAGCCAACCATTCCTGATGGACTTGGAGGGCAAGCAGGGCAACTTCAAGAACCT
GAGGGAGTTTGTGTTCAAGAACATTGATGGCTACTTCAAGATTTACAGCAAACACACACCAATCAACCTG
GTGAGGGACCTGCCACAGGGCTTCTCTGCCTTGGAACCACTGGTGGACCTGCCAATTGGCATCAACATCA
CCAGGTTCCAGACCCTGCTGGCTCTGCACAGGTCCTACCTGACACCTGGAGACTCCTCCTCTGGCTGGAC
AGCAGGAGCAGCAGCCTACTATGTGGGCTACCTCCAACCAAGGACCTTCCTGCTGAAATACAATGAGAAT
GGCACCATCACAGATGCTGTGGACTGTGCCCTGGACCCACTGTCTGAGACCAAGTGTACCCTGAAATCCT
TCACAGTGGAGAAGGGCATCTACCAGACCAGCAACTTCAGG
[654 nt withheld, positions 952-1605]
TGTGTGAACTTCAACTTCAATGGACTGACAGGCACAGGAGTGCTGACAGAGAGCAACAAGAAGTTCCTGC
CATTCCAACAGTTTGGCAGGGACATTGCTGACACCACAGATGCTGTGAGGGACCCACAGACCTTGGAGAT
TCTGGACATCACACCATGTTCCTTTGGAGGAGTGTCTGTGATTACACCTGGCACCAACACCAGCAACCAG
GTGGCTGTGCTCTACCAGGGTGTGAACTGTACTGAGGTGCCTGTGGCTATCCATGCTGACCAACTTACAC
CAACCTGGAGGGTCTACAGCACAGGCAGCAATGTGTTCCAGACCAGGGCTGGCTGTCTGATTGGAGCAGA
GCATGTGAACAACTCCTATGAGTGTGACATCCCAATTGGAGCAGGCATCTGTGCCTCCTACCAGACCCAG
ACCAACAGCAGAAGGAGGGCAAGGTCTGTGGCAAGCCAGAGCATCATTGCCTACACAATGAGTCTGGGAG
CAGAGAACTCTGTGGCTTACAGCAACAACAGCATTGCCATCCCAACCAACTTCACCATCTCTGTGACCAC
AGAGATTCTGCCTGTGAGTATGACCAAGACCTCTGTGGACTGTACAATGTATATCTGTGGAGACAGCACA
GAGTGTAGCAACCTGCTGCTCCAATATGGCTCCTTCTGTACCCAACTTAACAGGGCTCTGACAGGCATTG
CTGTGGAACAGGACAAGAACACCCAGGAGGTGTTTGCCCAGGTGAAGCAGATTTACAAGACACCTCCAAT
CAAGGACTTTGGAGGCTTCAACTTCAGCCAGATTCTGCCTGACCCAAGCAAGCCAAGCAAGAGGTCCTTC
ATTGAGGACCTGCTGTTCAACAAGGTGACCCTGGCTGATGCTGGCTTCATCAAGCAATATGGAGACTGTC
TGGGAGACATTGCTGCCAGGGACCTGATTTGTGCCCAGAAGTTCAATGGACTGACAGTGCTGCCTCCACT
GCTGACAGATGAGATGATTGCCCAATACACCTCTGCCCTGCTGGCTGGCACCATCACCTCTGGCTGGACC
TTTGGAGCAGGAGCAGCCCTCCAAATCCCATTTGCTATGCAGATGGCTTACAGGTTCAATGGCATTGGAG
TGACCCAGAATGTGCTCTATGAGAACCAGAAACTGATTGCCAACCAGTTCAACTCTGCCATTGGCAAGAT
TCAGGACTCCCTGTCCAGCACAGCCTCTGCCCTGGGCAAACTCCAAAATGTGGTGAACCAGAATGCCCAG
GCTCTGAACACCCTGGTGAAGCAACTTTCCAGCAACTTTGGAGCCATCTCCTCTGTGCTGAATGACATCC
TGAGCAGACTGGACAAGGTGGAGGCTGAGGTCCAGATTGACAGACTGATTACAGGCAGACTCCAATCCCT
CCAAACCTATGTGACCCAACAACTTATCAGGGCTGCTGAGATTAGGGCATCTGCCAACCTGGCTGCCACC
AAGATGAGTGAGTGTGTGCTGGGACAAAGCAAGAGGGTGGACTTCTGTGGCAAGGGCTACCACCTGATGA
GTTTTCCACAGTCTGCCCCTCATGGAGTGGTGTTCCTGCATGTGACCTATGTGCCTGCCCAGGAGAAGAA
CTTCACCACAGCCCCTGCCATCTGCCATGATGGCAAGGCTCACTTTCCAAGGGAGGGAGTGTTTGTGAGC
AATGGCACCCACTGGTTTGTGACCCAGAGGAACTTCTATGAACCACAGATTATCACCACAGACAACACCT
TTGTGTCTGGCAACTGTGATGTGGTGATTGGCATTGTGAACAACACAGTCTATGACCCACTCCAACCTGA
ACTGGACTCCTTCAAGGAGGAACTGGACAAATACTTCAAGAACCACACCAGCCCTGATGTGGACCTGGGA
GACATCTCTGGCATCAATGCCTCTGTGGTGAACATCCAGAAGGAGATTGACAGACTGAATGAGGTGGCTA
AGAACCTGAATGAGTCCCTGATTGACCTCCAAGAACTGGGCAAATATGAACAATACATCAAGTGGCCATG
GTACATCTGGCTGGGCTTCATTGCTGGACTGATTGCCATTGTGATGGTGACCATAATGCTGTGTTGTATG
ACCTCCTGTTGTTCCTGTCTGAAAGGCTGTTGTTCCTGTGGCTCCTGTTGTAAGTGA
